>Addgene plasmid #139811 | pFUW-tetO-Zbtb46 | addgene full sequence | sequence record 275673 | Addgene NGS Result
ACCATTATCGTTTCAGACCCACCTCCCAACCCCGAGGGGACCCGACAGGCCCGAAGGAATAGAAGAAGAA
GGTGGAGAGAGAGACAGAGACAGATCCATTCGATTAGTGAACGGATCGGCACTGCGTGCGCCAATTCTGC
AGACAAATGGCAGTATTCATCCACAATTTTAAAAGAAAAGGGGGGATTGGGGGGTACAGTGCAGGGGAAA
GAATAGTAGACATAATAGCAACAGACATACAAACTAAAGAATTACAAAAACAAATTACAAAAATTCAAAA
TTTTCGGGTTTATTACAGGGACAGCAGAGATCCAGTTTGGTTAGATCTCGAGTTTACCACTCCCTATCAG
TGATAGAGAAAAGTGAAAGTCGAGTTTACCACTCCCTATCAGTGATAGAGAAAAGTGAAAGTCGAGTTTA
CCACTCCCTATCAGTGATAGAGAAAAGTGAAAGTCGAGTTTACCACTCCCTATCAGTGATAGAGAAAAGT
GAAAGTCGAGTTTACCACTCCCTATCAGTGATAGAGAAAAGTGAAAGTCGAGTTTACCACTCCCTATCAG
TGATAGAGAAAAGTGAAAGTCGAGTTTACCACTCCCTATCAGTGATAGAGAAAAGTGAAAGTCGAGCTCG
GTACCCGGGTCGAGGTAGGCGTGTACGGTGGGAGGCCTATATAAGCAGAGCTCGTTTAGTGAACCGTCAG
ATCGCCTGGAGACGCCATCCACGCTGTTTTGACCTCCATAGAAGACACCGGGACCGATCCAGCCTCCGCG
GCCCCGAATTGATGAACAACCGAAAGGAAGATATGGAAATCACTTCTCACTACCGGCATCTGCTTCGAGA
GCTCAATGAGCAGAGGCAGCACGGAGTCCTCTGTGATGCGTGCGTCGTGGTGGAGGGCAAGGTCTTCAAG
GCACATAAGAACGTCTTGCTTGGGAGCAGCCGCTACTTTAAGACGCTCTACTGCCAGGTACAGAAGACAT
CTGACCAGGCCACCGTCACTCACTTGGACATTGTTACAGCCCAGGGCTTCAAGGCCATTATTGACTTCAT
GTACTCCGCCCATCTGGCTCTCACTAGTAGGAATGTCATCGAGGTGATGTCAGCTGCCAGCTTCCTACAG
ATGACTGACATTGTGCAGGCCTGCCATGATTTCATCAAGGCTGCACTGGACATCAGCATAAAGTCAGATG
CCTCCGATGAACTCTCAGAATTTGAGATTGGCACCCCAGCCAGCAACAGTACAGAGGCGTTGATCTCAGC
TGTGATGGCTGGAAGGAGTATCTCCCCATGGTTGGCTCGGAGAACAAGTCCTGCCAATTCTTCTGGAGAC
TCTGCCATTGCCAGCTGTCATGAAGGAGGAAGCAGCTATGGGAAGGAGGACCAGGAACCCAAAGCTGATG
GCCCTGATGACGTTTCTTCACAGTCTTTGTGGCCTGGAGATGTAGGCTATGGGTCTCTGCGCATCAAGGA
AGAACAGATTTCACCATCACATTATGGAGGGAGTGAGCTTCCATCTTCCAAGGACACTGCAATACAGAAT
TCTTTATCAGAACAGGGTTCTGGGGATGGCTGGCAGCCCACAGGCCGGAGGAAGAATCGGAAAAACAAAG
AGACTGTCCGACACATCACCCAGCAGGTGGAGGAGGACAGCCAGGCTGGCTCTCCAGTACCTTCATTCCT
ACCCACATCGGGATGGCCTTTCAGCAGCCGAGACTCAAATGTAGACCTGACGGTCACTGAGGCCAGCAGC
TTGGACAGCCGAGGCGAGAGAGCAGAGCTCTATGCTCACATCGATGAGGGCCTACTAGGAGGAGAAACCA
GCTACTTGGGCCCACCCCTCACCCCAGAGAAGGAAGAAGCACTACACCAGGCTACTGCAGTGGCCAATCT
TCGTGCTGCACTCATGAGTAAGAACAGTCTGCTGTCACTCAAGGCTGACGTGCTCGGTGATGATGGCTCA
CTTCTGTTCGAGTACCTGCCCAAAGGTGCCCACTCACTGTCTCGTAAGTGCAAGTTCTGGTGTGTCACTG
TGTCTTCCTTTGGTTTAAGCACCTCAGTTCAGCCCTTCAGACCCTGGAGTCACTGACAATTCGATATCAA
GCTTATCGATAATCAACCTCTGGATTACAAAATTTGTGAAAGATTGACTGGTATTCTTAACTATGTTGCT
CCTTTTACGCTATGTGGATACGCTGCTTTAATGCCTTTGTATCATGCTATTGCTTCCCGTATGGCTTTCA
TTTTCTCCTCCTTGTATAAATCCTGGTTGCTGTCTCTTTATGAGGAGTTGTGGCCCGTTGTCAGGCAACG
TGGCGTGGTGTGCACTGTGTTTGCTGACGCAACCCCCACTGGTTGGGGCATTGCCACCACCTGTCAGCTC
CTTTCCGGGACTTTCGCTTTCCCCCTCCCTATTGCCACGGCGGAACTCATCGCCGCCTGCCTTGCCCGCT
GCTGGACAGGGGCTCGGCTGTTGGGCACTGACAATTCCGTGGTGTTGTCGGGGAAATCATCGTCCTTTCC
TTGGCTGCTCGCCTGTGTTGCCACCTGGATTCTGCGCGGGACGTCCTTCTGCTACGTCCCTTCGGCCCTC
AATCCAGCGGACCTTCCTTCCCGCGGCCTGCTGCCGGCTCTGCGGCCTCTTCCGCGTCTTCGCCTTCGCC
CTCAGACGAGTCGGATCTCCCTTTGGGCCGCCTCCCCGCATCGATACCGTCGACCTCGAGACCTAGAAAA
ACATGGAGCAATCACAAGTAGCAATACAGCAGCTACCAATGCTGATTGTGCCTGGCTAGAAGCACAAGAG
GAGGAGGAGGTGGGTTTTCCAGTCACACCTCAGGTACCTTTAAGACCAATGACTTACAAGGCAGCTGTAG
ATCTTAGCCACTTTTTAAAAGAAAAGGGGGGACTGGAAGGGCTAATTCACTCCCAACGAAGACAAGATAT
CCTTGATCTGTGGATCTACCACACACAAGGCTACTTCCCTGATTGGCAGAACTACACACCAGGGCCAGGG
ATCAGATATCCACTGACCTTTGGATGGTGCTACAAGCTAGTACCAGTTGAGCAAGAGAAGGTAGAAGAAG
CCAATGAAGGAGAGAACACCCGCTTGTTACACCCTGTGAGCCTGCATGGGATGGATGACCCGGAGAGAGA
AGTATTAGAGTGGAGGTTTGACAGCCGCCTAGCATTTCATCACATGGCCCGAGAGCTGCATCCGGACTGT
ACTGGGTCTCTCTGGTTAGACCAGATCTGAGCCTGGGAGCTCTCTGGCTAACTAGGGAACCCACTGCTTA
AGCCTCAATAAAGCTTGCCTTGAGTGCTTCAAGTAGTGTGTGCCCGTCTGTTGTGTGACTCTGGTAACTA
GAGATCCCTCAGACCCTTTTAGTCAGTGTGGAAAATCTCTAGCAGGGCCCGTTTAAACCCGCTGATCAGC
CTCGACTGTGCCTTCTAGTTGCCAGCCATCTGTTGTTTGCCCCTCCCCCGTGCCTTCCTTGACCCTGGAA
GGTGCCACTCCCACTGTCCTTTCCTAATAAAATGAGGAAATTGCATCGCATTGTCTGAGTAGGTGTCATT
CTATTCTGGGGGGTGGGGTGGGGCAGGACAGCAAGGGGGAGGATTGGGAAGACAATAGCAGGCATGCTGG
GGATGCGGTGGGCTCTATGGCTTCTGAGGCGGAAAGAACCAGCTGGGGCTCTAGGGGGTATCCCC
[124 nt withheld, positions 3706-3829]
C
[91 nt withheld, positions 3831-3921]
A
[49 nt withheld, positions 3923-3971]
CCTTTGACGTTGGAGTCCACGTTCTTT
[37 nt withheld, positions 3999-4035]
ACCCTATCTCGGTCTATTCTTTTGATTTATAAGGGATTTTGCCGATTTCGGCCTATTGGTTAAAAAATGA
GCTGATTTAACAAAAATTTAACGCGAATTAATTCTGTGGAATGTGTGTCAGTTAGGGTGTGGAAAGTCCC
CAGGCTCCCCAGCAGGCAGAAGTATGCAAAGCATGCATCTCAATTAGTCAGCAACCAGGTGTGGAAAGTC
CCCAGGCTCCCCAGCAGGCAGAAGTATGCAAAGCATGCATCTCAATTAGTCAGCAACCATAGTCCCGCCC
CTAACTCCGCCCATCCCGCCCCTAACTCCGCCCAGTTCCGCCCATTCTCCGCCCCATGGCTGACTAATTT
TTTTTATTTATGCAGAGGCCGAGGCCGCCTCTGCCTCTGAGCTATTCCAGAAGTAGTGAGGAGGCTTTTT
TGGAGGCCTAGGCTTTTGCAAAAAGCTCCCGGGAGCTTGTATATCCATTTTCGGATCTGATCAGCACGTG
TTGACAATTAATCATCGGCATAGTATATCGGCATAGTATAATACGACAAGGTGAGGAACTAAACCATGGC
CAAGTTGACCAGTGCCGTTCCGGTGCTCACCGCGCGCGACGTCGCCGGAGCGGTCGAGTTCTGGACCGAC
CGGCTCGGGTTCTCCCGGGACTTCGTGGAGGACGACTTCGCCGGTGTGGTCCGGGACGACGTGACCCTGT
TCATCAGCGCGGTCCAGGACCAGGTGGTGCCGGACAACACCCTGGCCTGGGTGTGGGTGCGCGGCCTGGA
CGAGCTGTACGCCGAGTGGTCGGAGGTCGTGTCCACGAACTTCCGGGACGCCTCCGGGCCGGCCATGACC
GAGATCGGCGAGCAGCCGTGGGGGCGGGAGTTCGCCCTGCGCGACCCGGCCGGCAACTGCGTGCACTTCG
TGGCCGAGGAGCAGGACTGACACGTGCTACGAGATTTCGATTCCACCGCCGCCTTCTATGAAAGGTTGGG
CTTCGGAATCGTTTTCCGGGACGCCGGCTGGATGATCCTCCAGCGCGGGGATCTCATGCTGGAGTTCTTC
GCCCACCCCAACTTGTTTATTGCAGCTTATAATGGTTACAAATAAAGCAATAGCATCACAAATTTCACAA
ATAAAGCATTTTTTTCACTGCATTCTAGTTGTGGTTTGTCCAAACTCATCAATGTATCTTATCATGTCTG
TATACCGTCGACCTCTAGCTAGAGCTTGGCGTAATCATGGTCATAGCTGTTTCCTGTGTGAAATTGTTAT
CCGCTCACAATTCCACACAACATACGAGCCGGAAGCATAAAGTGTAAAGCCTGGGGTGCCTAATGAGTGA
GCTAACTCACATTAATTGCGTTGCGCTCACTGCCCGCTTTCCAGTCGGGAAACCTGTCGTGCCAGCTGCA
TTAATGAATCGGCCAACGCGCGGGGAGAGGCGGTTTGCGTATTGGGCGCTCTTCCGCTTCCTCGCTCACT
GACTCGCTGCGCTCGGTCGTTCGGCTGCGGCGAGCGGTATCAGCTCACTCAAAGGCGGTAATACGGTTAT
CCACAGAATCAGGGGATAACGCAGGAAAGAACATGTGAGCAAAAGGCCAGCAAAAGGCCAGGAACCGTAA
AAAGGCCGCGTTGCTGGCGTTTTTCCATAGGCTCCGCCCCCCTGACGAGCATCACAAAAATCGACGCTCA
AGTCAGAGGTGGCGAAACCCGACAGGACTATAAAGATACCAGGCGTTTCCCCCTGGAAGCTCCCTCGTGC
GCTCTCCTGTTCCGACCCTGCCGCTTACCGGATACCTGTCCGCCTTTCTCCCTTCGGGAAGCGTGGCGCT
TTCTCATAGCTCACGCTGTAGGTATCTCAGTTCGGTGTAGGTCGTTCGCTCCAAGCTGGGCTGTGTGCAC
GAACCCCCCGTTCAGCCCGACCGCTGCGCCTTATCCGGTAACTATCGTCTTGAGTCCAACCCGGTAAGAC
ACGACTTATCGCCACTGGCAGCAGCCACTGGTAACAGGATTAGCAGAGCGAGGTATGTAGGCGGTGCTAC
AGAGTTCTTGAAGTGGTGGCCTAACTACGGCTACACTAGAAGAACAGTATTTGGTATCTGCGCTCTGCTG
AAGCCAGTTACCTTCGGAAAAAGAGTTGGTAGCTCTTGATCCGGCAAACAAACCACCGCTGGTAGCGGTG
GTTTTTTTGTTTGCAAGCAGCAGATTACGCGCAGAAAAAAAGGATCTCAAGAAGATCCTTTGATCTTTTC
TACGGGGTCTGACGCTCAGTGGAACGAAAACTCACGTTAAGGGATTTTGGTCATGAGATTATCAAAAAGG
ATCTTCACCTAGATCCTTTTAAATTAAAAATGAAGTTTTAAATCAATCTAAAGTATATATGAGTAAACTT
GGTCTGACAGTTACCAATGCTTAATCAGTGAGGCACCTATCTCAGCGATCTGTCTATTTCGTTCATCCAT
AGTTGCCTGACTCCCCGTCGTGTAGATAACTACGATACGGGAGGGCTTACCATCTGGCCCCAGTGCTGCA
ATGATACCGCGAGACCCACGCTCACCGGCTCCAGATTTATCAGCAATAAACCAGCCAGCCGGAAGGGCCG
AGCGCAGAAGTGGTCCTGCAACTTTATCCGCCTCCATCCAGTCTATTAATTGTTGCCGGGAAGCTAGAGT
AAGTAGTTCGCCAGTTAATAGTTTGCGCAACGTTGTTGCCATTGCTACAGGCATCGTGGTGTCACGCTCG
TCGTTTGGTATGGCTTCATTCAGCTCCGGTTCCCAACGATCAAGGCGAGTTACATGATCCCCCATGTTGT
GCAAAAAAGCGGTTAGCTCCTTCGGTCCTCCGATCGTTGTCAGAAGTAAGTTGGCCGCAGTGTTATCACT
CATGGTTATGGCAGCACTGCATAATTCTCTTACTGTCATGCCATCCGTAAGATGCTTTTCTGTGACTGGT
GAGTACTCAACCAAGTCATTCTGAGAATAGTGTATGCGGCGACCGAGTTGCTCTTGCCCGGCGTCAATAC
GGGATAATACCGCGCCACATAGCAGAACTTTAAAAGTGCTCATCATTGGAAAACGTTCTTCGGGGCGAAA
ACTCTCAAGGATCTTACCGCTGTTGAGATCCAGTTCGATGTAACCCACTCGTGCACCCAACTGATCTTCA
GCATCTTTTACTTTCACCAGCGTTTCTGGGTGAGCAAAAACAGGAAGGCAAAATGCCGCAAAAAAGGGAA
TAAGGGCGACACGGAAATGTTGAATACTCATACTCTTCCTTTTTCAATATTATTGAAGCATTTATCAGGG
TTATTGTCTCATGAGCGGATACATATTTGAATGTATTTAGAAAAATAAACAAATAGGGGTTCCGCGCACA
TTTCCCCGAAAAGTGCCACCTGACGTCGACGGATCGGGAGATCTCCCGATCCCCTATGGTGCACTCTCAG
TACAATCTGCTCTGATGCCGCATAGTTAAGCCAGTATCTGCTCCCTGCTTGTGTGTTGGAGGTCGCTGAG
TAGTGCGCGAGCAAAATTTAAGCTACAACAAGGCAAGGCTTGACCGACAATTGCATGAAGAATCTGCTTA
GGGTTAGGCGTTTTGCGCTGCTTCGCGATGTACGGGCCAGATATACGCGTTGACATTGATTATTGACTAG
TTATTAATAGTAATCAATTACGGGGTCATTAGTTCATAGCCCATATATGGAGTTCCGCGTTACATAACTT
ACGGTAAATGGCCCGCCTGGCTGACCGCCCAACGACCCCCGCCCATTGACGTCAATAATGACGTATGTTC
CCATAGTAACGCCAATAGGGACTTTCCATTGACGTCAATGGGTGGAGTATTTACGGTAAACTGCCCACTT
GGCAGTACATCAAGTGTATCATATGCCAAGTACGCCCCCTATTGACGTCAATGACGGTAAATGGCCCGCC
TGGCATTATGCCCAGTACATGACCTTATGGGACTTTCCTACTTGGCAGTACATCTACGTATTAGTCATCG
CTATTACCATGGTGATGCGGTTTTGGCAGTACATCAATGGGCGTGGATAGCGGTTTGACTCACGGGGATT
TCCAAGTCTCCACCCCATTGACGTCAATGGGAGTTTGTTTTGGCACCAAAATCAACGGGACTTTCCAAAA
TGTCGTAACAACTCCGCCCCATTGACGCAAATGGGCGGTAGGCGTGTACGGTGGGAGGTCTATATAAGCA
GCGCGTTTTGCCTGTACTGGGTCTCTCTGGTTAGACCAGATCTGAGCCTGGGAGCTCTCTGGCTAACTAG
GGAACCCACTGCTTAAGCCTCAATAAAGCTTGCCTTGAGTGCTTCAAGTAGTGTGTGCCCGTCTGTTGTG
TGACTCTGGTAACTAGAGATCCCTCAGACCCTTTTAGTCAGTGTGGAAAATCTCTAGCAGTGGCGCCCGA
ACAGGGACTTGAAAGCGAAAGGGAAACCAGAGGAGCTCTCTCGACGCAGGACTCGGCTTGCTGAAGCGCG
CACGGCAAGAGGCGAGGGGCGGCGACTGGTGAGTACGCCAAAAATTTTGACTAGCGGAGGCTAGAAGGAG
AGAGATGGGTGCGAGAGCGTCAGTATTAAGCGGGGGAGAATTAGATCGCGATGGGAAAAAATTCGGTTAA
GGCCAGGGGGAAAGAAAAAATATAAATTAAAACATATAGTATGGGCAAGCAGGGAGCTAGAACGATTCGC
AGTTAATCCTGGCCTGTTAGAAACATCAGAAGGCTGTAGACAAATACTGGGACAGCTACAACCATCCCTT
CAGACAGGATCAGAAGAACTTAGATCATTATATAATACAGTAGCAACCCTCTATTGTGTGCATCAAAGGA
TAGAGATAAAAGACACCAAGGAAGCTTTAGACAAGATAGAGGAAGAGCAAAACAAAAGTAAGACCACCGC
ACAGCAAGCGGCCGCTGATCTTCAGACCTGGAGGAGGAGATATGAGGGACAATTGGAGAAGTGAATTATA
TAAATATAAAGTAGTAAAAATTGAACCATTAGGAGTAGCACCCACCAAGGCAAAGAGAAGAGTGGTGCAG
AGAGAAAAAAGAGCAGTGGGAATAGGAGCTTTGTTCCTTGGGTTCTTGGGAGCAGCAGGAAGCACTATGG
GCGCAGCGTCAATGACGCTGACGGTACAGGCCAGACAATTATTGTCTGGTATAGTGCAGCAGCAGAACAA
TTTGCTGAGGGCTATTGAGGCGCAACAGCATCTGTTGCAACTCACAGTCTGGGGCATCAAGCAGCTCCAG
GCAAGAATCCTGGCTGTGGAAAGATACCTAAAGGATCAACAGCTCCTGGGGATTTGGGGTTGCTCTGGAA
AACTCATTTGCACCACTGCTGTGCCTTGGAATGCTAGTTGGAGTAATAAATCTCTGGAACAGATTTGGAA
TCACACGACCTGGATGGAGTGGGACAGAGAAATTAACAATTACACAAGCTTAATACACTCCTTAATTGAA
GAATCGCAAAACCAGCAAGAAAAGAATGAACAAGAATTATTGGAATTAGATAAATGGGCAAGTTTGTGGA
ATTGGTTTAACATAACAAATTGGCTGTGGTATATAAAATTATTCATAATGATAGTAGGAGGCTTGGTAGG
TTTAAGAATAGTTTTTGCTGTACTTTCTATAGTGAATAGAGTTAGGCAGGGATATTC
Features (pLannotate 1.2.2; 32 found; start..end, strand, type, name):
     17..117     +  CDS            Rev (fragment): human immunodeficiency virus 1 (HIV-1) Rev protein; rev; enhances nuclear export of unspliced and incompletely spliced viral mRNAs
    167..284     +  misc_feature   cPPT/CTS: central polypurine tract and central termination sequence of HIV-1
    341..611     +  protein_bind   tetracycline response element: contains seven copies of the tetracycline operator tetO tetracycline repressor TetR
    622..639     +  misc_feature   MCS (fragment): pUC18/19 multiple cloning site
    644..682     +  promoter       minimal CMV promoter: human cytomegalovirus (CMV) immediate early promoter
    782..2023    +  CDS            Zbtb46 (fragment): ZBT46_MOUSE - Also known as Btbd4. Experimental evidence at protein level: Swiss-Prot protein existence level 1. Functions as a transcriptional repressor for PRDM1. From Mus musculus (Mouse).
   2088..2111    +  misc_feature   MCS (fragment): pBluescript multiple cloning site
   2111..2699    +  misc_feature   WPRE: woodchuck hepatitis virus posttranscriptional regulatory element
   2636..3217    +  CDS            nef (fragment): NEF_HV1H2 - Experimental evidence at protein level: Swiss-Prot protein existence level 1. Extracellular Nef protein targets CD4(+) T-lymphocytes for apoptosis by interacting with CXCR4 surface receptors. From Human immunodeficiency virus type 1 group M subtype B (isolate HXB2) (HIV-1).
   3224..3404    +  LTR            5' LTR (truncated): truncated 5' long terminal repeat (LTR) from HIV-1
   3436..3660    +  polyA_signal   bGH poly(A) signal: bovine growth hormone polyadenylation signal
   3664..3685    +  promoter       SV40 promoter (fragment): SV40 enhancer and early promoter
   3706..4134    +  rep_origin     f1 ori (sequence partly withheld): f1 bacteriophage origin of replication; arrow indicates direction of (+) strand synthesis
   4148..4477    +  promoter       SV40 promoter: SV40 enhancer and early promoter
   4525..4572    +  promoter       EM7 promoter: synthetic bacterial promoter&nbsp
   4591..4965    +  CDS            BleoR: antibiotic-binding protein; Sh ble from Streptoalloteichus hindustanus; confers resistance to bleomycin, phleomycin, and Zeocin™
   4975..5100    +  CDS            ble (fragment): BLE_KLEPN - Experimental evidence at protein level: Swiss-Prot protein existence level 1. Binding protein with a strong affinity to the bleomycin family of antibiotics. Binds to CL990; an antimitotic-antibiotic compound. From Klebsiella pneumoniae.
   5095..5216    +  polyA_signal   SV40 poly(A) signal: SV40 polyadenylation signal
   5289..5305    -  protein_bind   lac operator: The lac repressor binds to the lac operator to inhibit transcription in E. coli. This inhibition can be relieved by adding lactose or isopropyl-β-D-thiogalactopyranoside (IPTG). lac repressor encoded by lacI
   5313..5343    -  promoter       lac promoter: promoter for the E. coli lac operon
   5358..5379    -  protein_bind   CAP binding site: CAP binding activates transcription in the presence of cAMP. E. coli catabolite activator protein
   5392..5484    -  CDS            lacI (fragment): lac repressor; lacI; The lac repressor binds to the lac operator to inhibit transcription in E. coli. This inhibition can be relieved by adding lactose or isopropyl-β-D-thiogalactopyranoside (IPTG).
   5667..6255    -  rep_origin     ori: high-copy-number ColE1/pMB1/pBR322/pUC origin of replication
   6426..7286    -  CDS            AmpR: β-lactamase; bla; confers resistance to ampicillin, carbenicillin, and related antibiotics
   7287..7391    -  promoter       AmpR promoter: bla
   7450..7502    -  misc_feature   bom (fragment): basis of mobility region from pBR322
   7657..8036    +  enhancer       CMV enhancer: human cytomegalovirus immediate early enhancer
   8037..8236    +  promoter       CMV promoter: human cytomegalovirus (CMV) immediate early promoter
   8254..8434    +  LTR            5' LTR (truncated): truncated 5' long terminal repeat (LTR) from HIV-1
   8481..8606    +  misc_feature   HIV-1 Ψ: packaging signal of human immunodeficiency virus type 1
   8590..8953    +  CDS            HIV-1 gag (fragment): gag protein from human immunodeficiency virus 1; gag
   9099..9332    +  misc_feature   RRE: The Rev response element (RRE) of HIV-1 allows for Rev-dependent mRNA export from the nucleus to the cytoplasm.
