[The description below was written by a language model from this plasmid's Addgene catalogue record and pLannotate feature annotations shown in this document.]
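Description:
pFUW-tetO-Zbtb46 is a lentiviral transfer plasmid built on the pFUW-tetO backbone for doxycycline-inducible expression of mouse Zbtb46 in mammalian cells. It is propagated in E. coli through a high-copy ColE1/pUC-type origin with ampicillin selection (AmpR). The backbone also carries an f1 origin and an SV40/EM7-driven bleomycin/Zeocin resistance cassette. That cassette lies outside the LTR-flanked region, so it would not be packaged into virus.

The viral genome is transcribed in packaging cells from a CMV enhancer/promoter fused to a truncated HIV-1 5' LTR. This is followed by the Ψ packaging signal with a gag fragment, the Rev response element for Rev-dependent nuclear export, and the cPPT/CTS, which aids nuclear import of the reverse-transcribed genome. The internal expression cassette consists of a tetracycline response element with seven tetO copies joined to a minimal CMV promoter. It drives the Zbtb46 coding sequence, which was inserted at EcoRI sites. The catalogue gives an insert size of about 1.3 kb, and the annotation tool labels the match as a fragment of the Swiss-Prot Zbtb46 entry. A WPRE downstream enhances transcript stability and expression, and the cassette ends in a second truncated LTR followed by a bGH polyadenylation signal.

Because the TRE-minimal CMV promoter is silent on its own, expression requires a tetracycline-controlled transactivator supplied separately (the plasmid does not encode one), plus doxycycline. No mammalian selection marker or reporter lies within the proviral region. Zbtb46 is a BTB/zinc-finger transcriptional repressor. The associated publication concerns direct reprogramming of fibroblasts into antigen-presenting dendritic cells, which suggests the vector was used for inducible delivery of a candidate transcription factor in that work.
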