Addgene plasmid #139811: pFUW-tetO-Zbtb46
Purpose: doxycycline-inducible expression of mouse Zbtb46 in mammalian cells
Depositing lab: Filipe Pereira. Depositing organization: Lund University. Publication: Direct reprogramming of fibroblasts into antigen-presenting dendritic cells. Rosa FF, Pires CF, Kurochkin I, Ferreira AG, Gomes AM, Palma LG, Shaiv K, Solanas L, Azenha C, Papatsenko D, Schulz O, Reis e Sousa C, Pereira CF. Sci Immunol. 2018 Dec 7;3(30). pii: 3/30/eaau4292. doi: 10.1126/sciimmunol.aau4292. PubMed 30530727.
Backbone
  Vector backbone: pFUW-tetO
  Vector type: Mammalian Expression, Lentiviral
Growth in bacteria
  Bacterial resistance: Ampicillin, 100 μg/mL
  Growth temperature: 37°C
  Growth strain: NEB Stable
  Copy number: High Copy
Gene/Insert
  Gene/Insert name: Zbtb46
  Species: M. musculus (mouse)
  Insert size (bp): 1302
  GenBank ID: NM_027656.2
  Entrez Gene: Zbtb46 (a.k.a. 2610019F01Rik, 4933406L05Rik, BZEL, Btbd4)
  Promoter: TRE-mCMV
  Cloning method: Restriction Enzyme; 5′ cloning site EcoRI (unknown if destroyed); 3′ cloning site EcoRI (unknown if destroyed)
  Sequencing primers: 5′ TCCACGCTGTTTTGACCTCC
Terms and licenses: Academic/Nonprofit Terms; Industry Terms: Not Available to Industry
How to cite: pFUW-tetO-Zbtb46 was a gift from Filipe Pereira (Addgene plasmid # 139811 ; http://n2t.net/addgene:139811 ; RRID:Addgene_139811)
